>Addgene plasmid #132361 | pJH1922 | addgene full sequence | sequence record 258694 | Addgene NGS Result
GAACGACCGAGCGCAGCGAGTCAGTGAGCGAGGAAGCGGAAGAGCGCCCAATACGCAAACCGCCTCTCCC
CGCGCGTTGGCCGATTCATTAATGCAGCTGGCACGACAGGTTTCCCGACTGGAAAGCGGGCAGTGAGCGC
AACGCAATTAATGTGAGTTAGCTCACTCATTAGGCACCCCAGGCTTTACACTTTATGCTTCCGGCTCGTA
TGTTGTGTGGAATTGTGAGCGGATAACAATTTCACACAGGAAACAGCTATGACATGATTACGAATTCGAA
TGGCCATGGGACGTCGACGCTTGCATGCCTGCAGCGTTTCCGATACCCCCTTATATCAGCACACATTCAG
TCATCATACCACAAAATGTTGTGATAGTGATAGGCAAAACTACCGTATTTCCTCTATTAATCTTGCATGC
AAGACTAATTTTCGATTAACCCGTAGGGGTGCAAGACTAATAGAGACTGCAAGACTATTAGAGGCTGAAA
TACTAATTTTCGTATGCTCAATAATTTTGGAAATTGGCCTATTTTTTGTAGAAACTTGATACCGTTTAAA
CAAGGAAAAATACACACTTTTTAATATTTCATCAATAATTTGAACGATTTTGTGATTTTAAGTTCAATTT
GCCCAAAAAAAGACAATTTTTCTGACGTTACCGCAAAGTAATGCTGGTCAGGCAAAAAGAGCGGTGCAAA
AATATAAGAGACTGCAATACTAATAGAGGAAATACGGTAATTGAATTTTAGTGAAACTTGCGACAGTTTT
CCTCATTTTTTTGTTATTCCGGCATACGAGTGTGGCATACGAGTGAGGTCATCTTTTGTTTCTTCCGTTT
CTTCATCGCTTTTGAAAAAAAATGTTGAAGAAAACTTCGTAGCCGATAGCCGGATAATGTTTGGCACGGC
GTTCCAACATATATCATTGGAAATTTTTTAAGATTTTTGCGAAAAATCACATTCTTCACGATGAGAACAC
GTTATTGAAGGAATATAAATCAAGAATAACATATAGTTATATTTCTCTATTACTTTAACGTTAAATATGA
GCAAATTTGAGCATTTTGATTGCGATGAAAAGCAGAATCGAGTCAACTGAAATCCGTTCAAAAACCTAAG
CTCGGTTCGCCCGAAAGTCGATTTTTCCAATAGCCGAACAGCACTGCTTCTTTATTTTCCAGGTATTTTT
GGGGTGTAAGAATTATATCTTCTTTGTTTGGGTATTTACGTTTCCGAATTCCCTTTCTTGATCTGTCGCT
ATTTTTCAGAAACCAGAACAGTTTATCCTTTTTCATGAGAACCTGAATAGCTCAAAAACCCGTTTAATTT
CTTTTCATCATCTCATTTGAAACTTTCCTAGTCTTCTTAATGATTTCCAGGCTCCTCCTACATTTGTATC
TCAAGATGCATACACTTTATTTCCGCTCCAATTCGAATCATCTACTTCTCTTTTTTCTTCAACTTTCTAC
TTTTTTCCATTCTTTTCTTTCAAATGTTCGACGTCTTCAAGTGACTGCTCTTCATTCTCCTCATTTTTCT
CGAATTTCATTCTTGTCTCTTTTTTGCTCAAAAATGGAAAATGAAAGTGACGTGAGATTTGGACGGCGGG
ACACGGGGGCAGTAGAAGCAGCAAAAAGGAGAGAAAGAGGACACAAATAAGAAGAACGAATTCAAAAATA
AGCGGAGAGGAGCTATTTCCGTCAATTCTACCTCCCCAATCTTCATCAATTCGGCTCAATTGAATGACGT
CACAGGGAGATAAACCGTTTGGATGAGCGCCGTCCATCACTGACGCCATCCCGTTTGGGACAAGAAAAGA
GAAAAAAGAGCACAAAGTTTTTGGTGACGGATCTTGTCAATCATATGAAAGTTGTTCTGATTGATTGTCA
GTTTTTTTCCTACTTTTTTGGATTCTATCCACTTCTGAACTTTTGACAAGTTTCAAACTTTCTGAATCAT
TTTCTATGCATTTTCCTGGAATTCTTTTTATGTAAAATATGAAATAGAATGTTTTTGAATTCAAGTTCTG
CTTTTTTCTTCTTTTCTGTTCTGTTCGGGCTTGGGTATGCTTTTTTTAAAAATTATTTTGCACATCGACC
AATAAGTGCGCAACTTATAAAATTAATTTATTTTTGTTAATTTTTGAAATACTTGTATTGCTTTAAGTGA
TCTGACCTCGCCCTGAGCTTTCCACGTAGTTATCAAATACAAATCCTCCAAGGGTAACGTACCTATATTA
CTGATCTTTATAATAACTTTATCACCTGTCCAGTTCCAGAGGAATTCTGTTAAGCTTATAGGCACAGAAG
GAGTCATTTCTGCTGGTTTTTAATGATCCAAATCTTTATTTCAAGTAAAAAACTGAACACTTGCGAATAA
AACTATCAGATTAACCATTCACCAAAAATGTGTTTGAATCTAAAACTTTCTCAGTATTCCAAATATAGAA
ATAAATAACCACGACATTGCTAAAATCTGTCTGAATTGTGTACTCCTTACCGTGAAGTAATAATGGATAT
AATGAATCGTTTGAAATGAATGATCAGCACATTTTTGGTGAAAGATCACAAATAAGGAATAAGCGTCGGA
AAATAAAACGATTATTTCGGATCAAAAATTTGTTGAAGATCATATACACTCGAGACCAAGATTATTCTAG
ACAATTTTCAAATTGGCTTCTTTGTTTGCAAATCTTCATAATAATCTGTGAAGTTTGGAAATTTGAATTT
TTAATCTTTTTTCATAGATTATAGTTTTTATTTCTTTGCAAAACTATATTAAAAACCGATGCATTGTTTT
AGGGAAATTAATGAGCCTTTTGTTCAACACTAAAAACAATAAAATTAAAATTTTGGCTTCATCATTTGAC
CTTTTTTAAGTTCGAAAACTTTTCTCGTATTTCTGAACCGCCAATTTTTTCACACATCTCTAGACTTTTG
GTGCCCGTTCCAGAAAGTTAAGTAATTGCTATTCTAAGAAAGTTCTCAACATTGTTTTTTAGTTCTGATT
GAATTCTGATGTTCCAGGAATATATTTTAAATTTAATATTCTTTGCACTATTTCTATACTAACTAAATAA
TAAATAGTCTAAGTATGTTCAATGAGAACAAAAAAGCTCTATCTATATTTTTCTATCCTATTTCATTTAT
ATCCTTTTCATTTTGAACTCACCAGCTTCTCTTCTTCTTCTTGTCCATATACTTCTTAAAAGTCTCGAAC
TTCTCTCTCTCACTCTCCATCAATTTCTTTATGGCTACCGCTTGCGCTCTGCCGCTTCCGAAGAAAGAAG
GCGTTGGCAGAGCTCTCAATTCTATTTTTTCTCGCCGTAGGCTATCGATTTCTCAGCTTCTCTTCTCTCT
TCCTCACTCCACCACCACCACTTCGGGCTTCTTCTTTTCTTCATTTTCGTCTTCTTCTTCATCCTCTTCT
TTTTTTTTCAGTTCCCCCTCACTCCTCCCCTTATATGCGCGTGCGAGAGGGGTGCAAAAGCAGCGCGCAT
CCGAGAATTGAAACGAGAAAACGGAGACGCAGCAGCAGTTCGTCCTCAGAAAAATAGCCAGTAAAAAGAG
AAAAAGATAGAGAGAGACCTATCGCATTTTATTTTCAAATTGCAATTCCTGCAATTCATGTGTGCGTGTG
CCCATTTTCAATTCTTCCCGTTATTTTTCAGACCATTACCAACGTTCTTTCTAGATCTTGAGACAATCTT
CCTTCTGCTCAATCGTTCGTCGTGAAGACGGCATCGACGACGACGACGATCAGCAGTAAAGGATCCCATG
TACTGGTTTCGTCAAGTTTACAGGTGAGCTTACTTTGAATCTTGACGTCGAAAAAGTCCAGACATTATTC
ATCTTTTACCCTGCATCTTAATTCGAATAATTTTTCCAGACCCTCGTTCTTCTTTGGCTTTCTCGCGATC
CTTCTCCTCTCGTCGCCGACGCCTTCAGACGCATCGATTCGACTATGCGGATCACGTCTCACAACAACCC
TTTTAGCAGTATGCCGGAATCAGCTGTGCACTGGATTAACCGCTTTCAAACGTTAGTAATTCTCGATGGG
GTCTCCGGGGGTGGAAAACCTTATGAAACATTCACGATGCTCAAAAAAGCTTTTTCTTCAAAGATACCAA
TGTTGAAGTCCATATTAATGCACTTTTGAGATACCTACTGTTTGATAGATTTTGAGTTTTGATTGATGGT
AATTAACTACGTCAAGCTTGTCATTTGATAGTTGTCTAGAAAAAGAGAGATAATTATAACCACAAGACAA
TTTTAATGTTAGATTTTTTATATTGTAAGTCATGAGTGTTGAGAATACGTAGACAAAAAACCAAATGGAT
GTTGTCACTTTTAAAGTTTGAAATAGGTTCTGAAGTTGAAAATCATTAAATGACGTATAATTATAATTCA
CTAATTTAGTCACTGAATTAGCTTGAAATCGAATAAAGTGCATATATATTCCAAAATAGAAGCAAGAGAC
AAAAATAAATCAAGTATTTATAAGTTAGGGACAATGAATAAGTTTTTGAAATGATTATGAAACTATTAAA
AACACTGATAGACTATCAATTACTTGATTTTTGTGAGAAAAAAAAAAACAAATTTGATACGGATTGAAAT
GATCAGACAATAAAAAAACCGAAACCACACATGACTCGTTCAGCAGAAGTATGGATTGAGCTCCACACAG
CCACACCTCATATTTTGAATAGATCACAACTCAGATCCATATTACAAAAAATATACAAACGCCTGTAGGC
CTGTAGGCACAAGTAAACCTCTGTGTGTTCAATCAATATAATATATTTTGAAACTCCTCAGTATTTATTC
TCCAATCAAAACTACAATCAAAATGTATTATTCAGGTTCCGCCGACCAATCCTATGCACCAACAACTCGC
GATCTTTTTCACATTCACCACCAACAAAAGCGAGGCGGAATTGCGACAGAATGTTGTGAGAAGCGATGTT
CATTTGCATATCTCAAAACATTCTGCTGCAATCAGGACGATAATGGGGATCCACCGGTCGCCACCATGGT
GAGCAAGGGCGAGGAGCTGTTCACCGGGGTGGTGCCCATCCTGGTCGAGCTGGACGGCGACGTAAACGGC
CACAAGTTCAGCGTGTCCGGCGAGGGCGAGGGCGATGCCACCTACGGCAAGCTGACCCTGAAGTTCATCT
GCACCACCGGCAAGCTGCCCGTGCCCTGGCCCACCCTCGTGACCACCCTGACCTACGGCGTGCAGTGCTT
CAGCCGCTACCCCGACCACATGAAGCAGCACGACTTCTTCAAGTCCGCCATGCCCGAAGGCTACGTCCAG
GAGCGCACCATCTTCTTCAAGGACGACGGCAACTACAAGACCCGCGCCGAGGTGAAGTTCGAGGGCGACA
CCCTGGTGAACCGCATCGAGCTGAAGGGCATCGACTTCAAGGAGGACGGCAACATCCTGGGGCACAAGCT
GGAGTACAACTACAACAGCCACAACGTCTATATCATGGCCGACAAGCAGAAGAACGGCATCAAGGTGAAC
TTCAAGATCCGCCACAACATCGAGGACGGCAGCGTGCAGCTCGCCGACCACTACCAGCAGAACACCCCCA
TCGGCGACGGCCCCGTGCTGCTGCCCGACAACCACTACCTGAGCACCCAGTCCGCCCTGAGCAAAGACCC
CAACGAGAAGCGCGATCACATGGTCCTGCTGGAGTTCGTGACCGCCGCCGGGATCACTCTCGGCATGGAC
GAGCTGTACAAGTAAAGCGGCCGCACTCGAGATATCTAGACCCAGCTTTCTTGTACAAAGTGGTTGATCT
AGAGGGCCCGCGGTTCGAAGGTAAGCCTATCCCTAACCCTCTCCTCGGTCTCGATTCTACGCGTACCGGT
TAGTAATGAGTTTATCTGAGCTCCGCATCGGCCGCTGTCATCAGATCGCCATCTCGCGCCCGTGCCTCTG
ACTTCTAAGTCCAATTACTCTTCAACATCCCTACATGCTCTTTCTCCCTGTGCTCCCACCCCCTATTTTT
GTTATTATCAAAAAACTTCTCTTAATTTCTTTGTTTTTTAGCTTCTTTTAAGTCACCTCTAACAATGAAA
TTGTGTAGATTCAAAAATAGAATTAATTCGTAATAAAAAGTCGAAAAAAATTGTGCTCCCTCCCCCCATT
AATAATAATTCTATCCCAAAATCTACACAATGTTCTGTGTACACTTCTTATGTTTTTTACTTCTGATAAA
TTTTTTTGAAACATCATAGAAAAAACCGCACACAAAATACCTTATCATATGTTACGTTTCAGTTTATGAC
CGCAATTTTTATTTCTTCGCACGTCTGGGCCTCTCATGACGTCAAATCATGCTCATCGTGAAAAAGTTTT
GGAGTATTTTTGGAATTTTTCAATCAAGTGAAAGTTTATGAAATTAATTTTCCTGCTTTTGCTTTTTGGG
GTTTCCCCTATTGTTTGTCAAGATTTCGAGGACGGCGTTTTTCTTGCTAAAATCACAAGTATTGATGAGC
ACGATGCAAGAAAGATCGGAAGAAGGTTTGGGTTTGAGGCTCAGTGGAAGGTGAGTAGAAGTTGATAATT
TGAAAGTGGAGTAGTGTCTATGGGGTTTTTGCCTTAAATGACAGAATACATTCCCAATATACCAAACATA
ACTGTTTCTACTAGTGGCCACGTGGGCCGTGCACCTTAAGCTTGGCACTGGCCGTCGTTTTACAACGTCG
TGACTGGGAAAACCCTGGCGTTACCCAACTTAATCGCCTTGCAGCACATCCCCCTTTCGCCAGCTGGCGT
AATAGCGAAGAGGCCCGCACCGATCGCCCTTCCCAACAGTTGCGCAGCCTGAATGGCGAATGGCGCCTGA
TGCGGTATTTTCTCCTTACGCATCTGTGCGGTATTTCACACCGCATA
[142 nt withheld, positions 6908-7049]
C
[141 nt withheld, positions 7051-7191]
CCTTTGACGTTGGAGTCCACGTTCTTT
[37 nt withheld, positions 7219-7255]
ACCCTATCTCGGGCTATTCTTTTGATTTATAAGGGATTTTGCCGATTTCGGCCTATTGGTTAAAAAATGA
GCTGATTTAACAAAAATTTAACGCGAATTTTAACAAAATATTAACGTTTACAATTTTATGGTGCACTCTC
AGTACAATCTGCTCTGATGCCGCATAGTTAAGCCAGCCCCGACACCCGCCAACACCCGCTGACGCGCCCT
GACGGGCTTGTCTGCTCCCGGCATCCGCTTACAGACAAGCTGTGACCGTCTCCGGGAGCTGCATGTGTCA
GAGGTTTTCACCGTCATCACCGAAACGCGCGAGACGAAAGGGCCTCGTGATACGCCTATTTTTATAGGTT
AATGTCATGATAATAATGGTTTCTTAGACGTCAGGTGGCACTTTTCGGGGAAATGTGCGCGGAACCCCTA
TTTGTTTATTTTTCTAAATACATTCAAATATGTATCCGCTCATGAGACAATAACCCTGATAAATGCTTCA
ATAATATTGAAAAAGGAAGAGTATGAGTATTCAACATTTCCGTGTCGCCCTTATTCCCTTTTTTGCGGCA
TTTTGCCTTCCTGTTTTTGCTCACCCAGAAACGCTGGTGAAAGTAAAAGATGCTGAAGATCAGTTGGGTG
CACGAGTGGGTTACATCGAACTGGATCTCAACAGCGGTAAGATCCTTGAGAGTTTTCGCCCCGAAGAACG
TTTTCCAATGATGAGCACTTTTAAAGTTCTGCTATGTGGCGCGGTATTATCCCGTATTGACGCCGGGCAA
GAGCAACTCGGTCGCCGCATACACTATTCTCAGAATGACTTGGTTGAGTACTCACCAGTCACAGAAAAGC
ATCTTACGGATGGCATGACAGTAAGAGAATTATGCAGTGCTGCCATAACCATGAGTGATAACACTGCGGC
CAACTTACTTCTGACAACGATCGGAGGACCGAAGGAGCTAACCGCTTTTTTGCACAACATGGGGGATCAT
GTAACTCGCCTTGATCGTTGGGAACCGGAGCTGAATGAAGCCATACCAAACGACGAGCGTGACACCACGA
TGCCTGTAGCAATGGCAACAACGTTGCGCAAACTATTAACTGGCGAACTACTTACTCTAGCTTCCCGGCA
ACAATTAATAGACTGGATGGAGGCGGATAAAGTTGCAGGACCACTTCTGCGCTCGGCCCTTCCGGCTGGC
TGGTTTATTGCTGATAAATCTGGAGCCGGTGAGCGTGGGTCTCGCGGTATCATTGCAGCACTGGGGCCAG
ATGGTAAGCCCTCCCGTATCGTAGTTATCTACACGACGGGGAGTCAGGCAACTATGGATGAACGAAATAG
ACAGATCGCTGAGATAGGTGCCTCACTGATTAAGCATTGGTAACTGTCAGACCAAGTTTACTCATATATA
CTTTAGATTGATTTAAAACTTCATTTTTAATTTAAAAGGATCTAGGTGAAGATCCTTTTTGATAATCTCA
TGACCAAAATCCCTTAACGTGAGTTTTCGTTCCACTGAGCGTCAGACCCCGTAGAAAAGATCAAAGGATC
TTCTTGAGATCCTTTTTTTCTGCGCGTAATCTGCTGCTTGCAAACAAAAAAACCACCGCTACCAGCGGTG
GTTTGTTTGCCGGATCAAGAGCTACCAACTCTTTTTCCGAAGGTAACTGGCTTCAGCAGAGCGCAGATAC
CAAATACTGTTCTTCTAGTGTAGCCGTAGTTAGGCCACCACTTCAAGAACTCTGTAGCACCGCCTACATA
CCTCGCTCTGCTAATCCTGTTACCAGTGGCTGCTGCCAGTGGCGATAAGTCGTGTCTTACCGGGTTGGAC
TCAAGACGATAGTTACCGGATAAGGCGCAGCGGTCGGGCTGAACGGGGGGTTCGTGCACACAGCCCAGCT
TGGAGCGAACGACCTACACCGAACTGAGATACCTACAGCGTGAGCTATGAGAAAGCGCCACGCTTCCCGA
AGGGAGAAAGGCGGACAGGTATCCGGTAAGCGGCAGGGTCGGAACAGGAGAGCGCACGAGGGAGCTTCCA
GGGGGAAACGCCTGGTATCTTTATAGTCCTGTCGGGTTTCGCCACCTCTGACTTGAGCGTCGATTTTTGT
GATGCTCGTCAGGGGGGCGGAGCCTATGGAAAAACGCCAGCAACGCGGCCTTTTTACGGTTCCTGGCCTT
TTGCTGGCCTTTTGCTCACATGTTCTTTCCTGCGTTATCCCCTGATTCTGTGGATAACCGTATTACCGCC
TTTGAGTGAGCTGATACCGCTCGCCGCAGCC
Features (pLannotate 1.2.2; 17 found; start..end, strand, type, name):
      1..42      +  rep_origin     RSF ori (fragment): Plasmids containing the RSF 1030 origin of replication can be propagated in E. coli cells that contain additional plasmids with compatible origins.
     44..136     +  CDS            lacI (fragment): lac repressor; lacI; The lac repressor binds to the lac operator to inhibit transcription in E. coli. This inhibition can be relieved by adding lactose or isopropyl-β-D-thiogalactopyranoside (IPTG).
    149..170     +  protein_bind   CAP binding site: CAP binding activates transcription in the presence of cAMP. E. coli catabolite activator protein
    185..215     +  promoter       lac promoter: promoter for the E. coli lac operon
    223..239     +  protein_bind   lac operator: The lac repressor binds to the lac operator to inhibit transcription in E. coli. This inhibition can be relieved by adding lactose or isopropyl-β-D-thiogalactopyranoside (IPTG). lac repressor encoded by lacI
   5036..5755    +  CDS            EGFP: the original enhanced GFP (Yang et al., 1996) mammalian codon-optimized
   5780..5804    -  protein_bind   attB2: mutant version of attB; recombination site for the Gateway® BP reaction BP Clonase™
   5830..5871    +  CDS            V5 tag: epitope tag from simian virus 5
   6408..6560    +  CDS            aex-5 (fragment): AEX5_CAEEL - Also known as kpc-3 From Caenorhabditis elegans.
   6696..6850    +  CDS            lacZα (fragment): LacZα fragment of β-galactosidase; lacZ fragment
   6856..6907    -  misc_feature   bom (fragment): basis of mobility region from pBR322
   6926..7306    +  rep_origin     M13 ori (sequence partly withheld): M13 bacteriophage origin of replication; arrow indicates direction of (+) strand synthesis
   7382..7431    -  misc_feature   bom (fragment): basis of mobility region from pBR322
   7533..7568    -  CDS            rop (fragment): Rop protein, which maintains plasmids at low copy number; rop
   7663..7767    +  promoter       AmpR promoter: bla
   7768..8628    +  CDS            AmpR: β-lactamase; bla; confers resistance to ampicillin, carbenicillin, and related antibiotics
   8799..9387    +  rep_origin     ori: high-copy-number ColE1/pMB1/pBR322/pUC origin of replication
