[The description below was written by a language model from this plasmid's Addgene catalogue record and pLannotate feature annotations shown in this document.]
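Description:
pJH1922 is a C. elegans expression plasmid built on a pBluescript-type (pBSK) backbone and designed to drive pan-neuronal expression of a GFP-tagged insulin-like peptide, INS-1. It is propagated in E. coli as a high-copy plasmid through a ColE1/pUC-type origin and selected with ampicillin via the AmpR (β-lactamase) gene and its own promoter. An M13 phage origin and lac promoter/operator and lacZα remnants are ordinary carry-over from the cloning backbone. The short hits annotated as RSF ori, lacI, bom and rop are only fragments and are probably not functional elements.

According to the catalogue entry, the payload consists of the rgef-1 promoter (Prgef-1), which is active throughout the worm nervous system, followed by an approximately 1.2 kb C. elegans ins-1 insert cloned into a BamHI site, fused at its C terminus to GFP, and terminated by the unc-54 3' UTR, a commonly used worm 3' regulatory region. The automated feature table does not annotate the promoter, the ins-1 insert or the 3' UTR. The large unannotated stretch upstream of the GFP coding sequence presumably holds the promoter and insert, and a short C. elegans match labelled aex-5 lies downstream of GFP. The reporter is called as EGFP, and an attB2 Gateway site and a V5 tag sequence sit just after it, suggesting a Gateway-derived ancestry. The record does not indicate whether V5 is in frame with the fusion. The sequenced record is slightly shorter than the stated total size.

The construct is intended for generating transgenic worms that express INS-1::GFP in neurons. This allows the production, localization or release of the peptide to be followed, in the context of studying insulin signalling between neurons and the intestine during developmental decisions.
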