Addgene plasmid #132361: pJH1922
Purpose: Prgef-1 INS-1::GFP unc-54 3' UTR C.elegans pan-neural expression of INS-1::GFP
Depositing lab: Mei Zhen. Depositing organization: Sinai Health System. Publication: A Caenorhabditis elegans developmental decision requires insulin signaling-mediated neuron-intestine communication. Hung WL, Wang Y, Chitturi J, Zhen M. Development. 2014 Apr;141(8):1767-79. doi: 10.1242/dev.103846. Epub 2014 Mar 26. PubMed 24671950.
Backbone
  Vector backbone: pBSK
  Backbone manufacturer: stratagene
  Backbone size w/o insert (bp): 8291
  Total vector size (bp): 9538
  Vector type: Worm Expression
Growth in bacteria
  Bacterial resistance: Ampicillin, 100 μg/mL
  Growth temperature: 37°C
  Growth strain: DH5alpha
  Copy number: High Copy
Gene/Insert
  Gene/Insert name: INS-1
  Species: C. elegans (nematode)
  Insert size (bp): 1236
  Entrez Gene: ins-1 (a.k.a. CELE_F13B12.5)
  Promoter: Prgef-1
  Tag / fusion protein: GFP (C terminal on insert)
  Cloning method: Restriction Enzyme; 5′ cloning site BamHI (not destroyed); 3′ cloning site BamHI (not destroyed)
  Sequencing primers: 5′ atgtactggtttcgtcaagtttacag; 3′ ggatccccattatcgtcctgattg
Terms and licenses: Academic/Nonprofit Terms; Industry Terms: Not Available to Industry
How to cite: pJH1922 was a gift from Mei Zhen (Addgene plasmid # 132361 ; http://n2t.net/addgene:132361 ; RRID:Addgene_132361)
